>Addgene plasmid #221658 | mCherry-Rubicon-CGHL | addgene full sequence | sequence record 490789 | Addgene NGS Result
GAATCCAGAAAAGCGGCCATTTTCCACCATGATATTCGGCAAGCAGGCATCGCCATGGGTCACGACGAGA
TCCTCGCCGTCGGGCATGCTCGCCTTGAGCCTGGCGAACAGTTCGGCTGGCGCGAGCCCCTGATGCTCTT
CGTCCAGATCATCCTGATCGACAAGACCGGCTTCCATCCGAGTACGTGCTCGCTCGATGCGATGTTTCGC
TTGGTGGTCGAATGGGCAGGTAGCCGGATCAAGCGTATGCAGCCGCCGCATTGCATCAGCCATGATGGAT
ACTTTCTCGGCAGGAGCAAGGTGAGATGACAGGAGATCCTGCCCCGGCACTTCGCCCAATAGCAGCCAGT
CCCTTCCCGCTTCAGTGACAACGTCGAGCACAGCTGCGCAAGGAACGCCCGTCGTGGCCAGCCACGATAG
CCGCGCTGCCTCGTCTTGCAGTTCATTCAGGGCACCGGACAGGTCGGTCTTGACAAAAAGAACCGGGCGC
CCCTGCGCTGACAGCCGGAACACGGCGGCATCAGAGCAGCCGATTGTCTGTTGTGCCCAGTCATAGCCGA
ATAGCCTCTCCACCCAAGCGGCCGGAGAACCTGCGTGCAATCCATCTTGTTCAATCATGCGAAACGATCC
TCATCCTGTCTCTTGATCGATCTTTGCAAAAGCCTAGGCCTCCAAAAAAGCCTCCTCACTACTTCTGGAA
TAGCTCAGAGGCCGAGGCGGCCTCGGCCTCTGCATAAATAAAAAAAATTAGTCAGCCATGGGGCGGAGAA
TGGGCGGAACTGGGCGGAGTTAGGGGCGGGATGGGCGGAGTTAGGGGCGGGACTATGGTTGCTGACTAAT
TGAGATGCATGCTTTGCATACTTCTGCCTGCTGGGGAGCCTGGGGACTTTCCACACCTGGTTGCTGACTA
ATTGAGATGCATGCTTTGCATACTTCTGCCTGCTGGGGAGCCTGGGGACTTTCCACACCCTAACTGACAC
ACATTCCACAGCTGGTTCTTTCCGCCTCAGGACTCTTCCTTTTTCAATATTATTGAAGCATTTATCAGGG
TTATTGTCTCATGAGCGGATACATATTTGAATGTATTTAGAAAAATAAACAAATAGGGGTTCCGCGCACA
TTTCCCCGAAAAGTGCCACCTG
[124 nt withheld, positions 1143-1266]
C
[91 nt withheld, positions 1268-1358]
A
[49 nt withheld, positions 1360-1408]
CCTTTGACGTTGGAGTCCACGTTCTTT
[37 nt withheld, positions 1436-1472]
ACCCTATCTCGGTCTATTCTTTTGATTTATAAGGGATTTTGCCGATTTCGGCCTATTGGTTAAAAAATGA
GCTGATTTAACAAAAATTTAACGCGAATTTTAACAAAATATTAACGCTTACAATTTACGCGTTAAGATAC
ATTGATGAGTTTGGACAAACCACAACTAGAATGCAGTGAAAAAAATGCTTTATTTGTGAAATTTGTGATG
CTATTGCTTTATTTGTAACCATTATAAGCTGCAATAAACAAGTTAACAACAACAATTGCATTCATTTTAT
GTTTCAGGTTCAGGGGGAGGTGTGGGAGGTTTTTTAAAGCAAGTAAAACCTCTACAAATGTGGTATGGCT
GATTATGATCAGTTATCTAGATCCGGTGGATCCCTCGAGTCAGGTAGCCTCCAGCACGGCAGCTTCGAGG
GCCAGAGCTTCAGCGGGTTCTTCCTCATAGTCGCTCAGGTAGCTCTCCAGGCTTTGTCTGGCCAGGGCTT
CCCTCCTGGCCTGGAGTCTCTCGCACCTAGGACAGCTGCCGCTCTTGAATCCGGCTTTCAGGTAACAAGC
CTTTCCCTCCTCTCCGGTCCTGCACTTATGCAGCTCGAAGGGGAAGATGATGTCGTCCTCGTTCTGGCAG
AACTCGCAAATGAATCCCTTGGCCTGACACAGCATGCATCTCTCCACGTGGGTAGCTCCGGCTCTGGTCA
GTTCGGCCAGCCTGGGTCCCAGCTCTCCCTTTCTGGTGGCGGTCAGGTCGTTCAGGCTGTACAGGTGCAG
ATCTTCGGTCAGGTGGCCGGGGACGGTGTCAAAGCTGTCCAGCAGCTCCTTAGCCAGCCTACAGGTTTTG
AACATATTCTTCATGTGGCACAGCTGCACTCTCAGCAGCCTGACCTGGTTCAGCAGCTTGACCTTCCTGT
ACAGGGCGCTATTAATGTCCTGCACGTTAAACAGAGGGTCGTTCCAGATCTTGATCAGCAGGTCTTTGCT
AAAGTTGCTGACGTAATATTTGCTGAAATCCCACTTTCTCAGCACCCTGCTAGGGATAGCCATCTGAGCG
TTCTCGTGACAGCACTGGCAAAAGTACTTGCCCAGGTACTCGCAGTATCTCAGTCTCTTGATGTAGTCGG
GGTCGGTCCTGATTCCGCAGCCAGCACATCTATAGTTCTGCTTGGCCACGGCAATCTTTCTTGTAGGGGC
GGGGTGCACGTTGAAGATGATTTGGGGCCTGGGAGGAGCCCACTCCAGGTTGCCTCTCACCCTGATCCTC
AGCTTATAAATGTCGGCGTGCTGGCCGTCGTCGGGGGAGATAGGCAGGCTATCGGGAATAGGGAGCAGCT
TTTGAGGGGCGTCGTGTTCAGGCACGAGCCATTCCAGCTCGCTGGCAGCGGGCAGCTGCATGCCTTCGAA
CTGCTTCAGCAGGCCCATAGCCACAGCTTCGGCGCTGGTGGAGTGGAGAAAGCAGTGGGAAAAGCTTTGG
GAGGACACAAAGGACTTGGAGCTGGAAGCGGTGTTTCTCCTGATGTCGGCATCTTGGATCTCAAACTCAT
CGACCTCATCGGCGGAGCCGGAATCGCTGAGTTGGGCGGAATCTCTGCTGGAAAATTGGGAGCTGGAGCT
GGTGACCCTGAAGGAGCCATGCTCGGCCTCTTGGTACATGGGCAGGAGATTCTTGGTCCTGATCTGTTGT
CTCCTGAGCCTGATCTTCTGCTTCAGTTCTTGAATCTCCCTGTCGGAGTCTTCCTCTTCCACCTCTTCCT
CCTCCAGACACTGGGACATCATGTTACATTTCATCAGTTCGATAGCAGCGATCAGGGACTCGCTGATGCT
AAAGTGGGCGTTCTCCTTTTCGAGGTCGGCGCAGCTTCCGAAGTCCTGCTCGCTGAGATAGGAAATCAGG
CTCTGGCCTTCGGAAGGTCTTCTGAACATTCCCTCGCCGCTACAGAGATACCTGCCTCCCTCATACTCCA
TGTACAGGCTGGAGGGTGTGGAGACCTCGCTGCTCTGTCCGGAGTAGGGCAGGGGGCCTCTCAGCTTAGC
CTTATCGTTACAGCTTTCGGGGGCTCCCCTGGAGGCGATGCTGGTATCGGAATGGCTTCTGATGTGGCTT
TTTTTGGCGCCGGATGTCACGGTGAGGGTCTGGCCCTCGGAGAAGGAGCTCCTTCTCAGCACGGAGGAGA
GCTGGCTCTCGCCTCCGCCTTCTTGGTCTCCCAGGCTGCTAGCGGCGGAGTCAGGTTTCTGGCTGCTGGA
GGAGGAGAACAGGTTGCTGCTGCTGGATTCAGCATTGCTGCTGTGGGACTGGCAGGAGGCTGTCCTGCCC
CTAGGATCGAGGTTGCCGATAGCGAGGTACTCGGGTCCCTCGGAAGCGTCTCCAGGGCTGTCATTTTGGC
TGCTCACCCAGGAAGCCTCGATGGGGGAGGTCAGTGTGCTGCTGGACATCTCGTTAGGTGTGAGAGGGGA
GTCCCTGGCCAGAGCGGACACGCTCACAGGAGGAGCCTGGATTGTCTGATCTTCAGCGGGGGACACGTGG
CCTCTGGACTCTTGAGGTTTTCTGGGAGGTCCGCTCAGAGGGAAGGAGGTGGACCTCCTTTCGGAGCCAT
TATTAGGCACGGACTGGTGCAGGGAGCTAAAGCTGCCGAAGTAGCTGTGCTGAGCGTAGCTGTTGGGGGG
GGTGTAGGTGCTGCTGGGCAGAGCGGTCAGGGACTGGCTCTTTGTCACCAGGAGGGGGGACTCGTGTTTC
CTAGCGAACATGCTAGCGTCGATCTGGGCCAGCAGCCTGGGGTTGTTCTGTTCCACAGCTTCGAGGCACT
GGAGCATGGCTGTCACGTGGGCGTCGCTCAGCAGGAAGGCGGCGTCTGTGTAGAATTTCCTGATGTACTG
TCTGTCTCCGAGCAGGGGTCTCAGCTGAGCGCTCAGGCAGTGGTACTGGAGGGAATGCTGGAGCCAGAGC
TCGGCCACGGCTCTTTCGGAGGCTCCGTCGGCGGAGCTCTGATCGTTTTCGTGGACGGAAATGAACTTCT
CCACGTGCAGAGCGGAGTGGGGGGAGAGCCACCTGATGTCCTTCACGAACTGCCAGTAGTCGGTTTGTCT
CCTGCAGGCCTGGTCCCTGATCAGTCCATGATACAGGATGGATTGCATGTCCCTGCACAGCCTCTCCAGG
CCGCCGTACTTGCTCCAGACGTTGGGGCTATTGGTGCTCACCAGTCCCTCCACGGTGGTTTTCAGGTTGC
CCAGCAGCTGCCAATGCTCTCTTCTGCTCTCCTCAGGCAGCCTTTCTTCGCCTCCGCCCAGCTCCATTCC
GGCGCCTTCAGGCCTCATGGTACCCTTGTACAGCTCGTCCATGCCGCCGGTGGAGTGGCGGCCCTCGGCG
CGTTCGTACTGTTCCACGATGGTGTAGTCCTCGTTGTGGGAGGTGATGTCCAACTTGATGTTGACGTTGT
AGGCGCCGGGCAGCTGCACGGGCTTCTTGGCCTTGTAGGTGGTCTTGACCTCAGCGTCGTAGTGGCCGCC
GTCCTTCAGCTTCAGCCTCTGCTTGATCTCGCCCTTCAGGGCGCCGTCCTCGGGGTACATCCGCTCGGAG
GAGGCCTCCCAGCCCATGGTCTTCTTCTGCATTACGGGGCCGTCGGAGGGGAAGTTGGTGCCGCGCAGCT
TCACCTTGTAGATGAACTCGCCGTCCTGCAGGGAGGAGTCCTGGGTCACGGTCACCACGCCGCCGTCCTC
GAAGTTCATCACGCGCTCCCACTTGAAGCCCTCGGGGAAGGACAGCTTCAAGTAGTCGGGGATGTCGGCG
GGGTGCTTCACGTAGGCCTTGGAGCCGTACATGAACTGAGGGGACAGGATGTCCCAGGCGAAGGGCAGGG
GGCCACCCTTGGTCACCTTCAGCTTGGCGGTCTGGGTGCCCTCGTAGGGGCGGCCCTCGCCCTCGCCCTC
GATCTCGAACTCGTGGCCGTTCACGGAGCCCTCCATGTGCACCTTGAAGCGCATGAACTCCTTGATGATG
GCCATGTTATCCTCCTCGCCCTTGCTCACCATGGTGGCGACCGGTAGCGCTAGCGGATCTGACGGTTCAC
TAAACCAGCTCTGCTTATATAGACCTCCCACCGTACACGCCTACCGCCCATTTGCGTCAATGGGGCGGAG
TTGTTACGACATTTTGGAAAGTCCCGTTGATTTTGGTGCCAAAACAAACTCCCATTGACGTCAATGGGGT
GGAGACTTGGAAATCCCCGTGAGTCAAACCGCTATCCACGCCCATTGATGTACTGCCAAAACCGCATCAC
CATGGTAATAGCGATGACTAATACGTAGATGTACTGCCAAGTAGGAAAGTCCCATAAGGTCATGTACTGG
GCATAATGCCAGGCGGGCCATTTACCGTCATTGACGTCAATAGGGGGCGTACTTGGCATATGATACACTT
GATGTACTGCCAAGTGGGCAGTTTACCGTAAATACTCCACCCATTGACGTCAATGGAAAGTCCCTATTGG
CGTTACTATGGGAACATACGTCATTATTGACGTCAATGGGCGGGGGTCGTTGGGCGGTCAGCCAGGCGGG
CCATTTACCGTAAGTTATGTAACGCGGAACTCCATATATGGGCTATGAACTAATGACCCCGTAATTGATT
ACTATTAATAACTAATGCATGGCGGTAATACGGTTATCCACAGAATCAGGGGATAACGCAGGAAAGAACA
TGTGAGCAAAAGGCCAGCAAAAGGCCAGGAACCGTAAAAAGGCCGCGTTGCTGGCGTTTTTCCATAGGCT
CCGCCCCCCTGACGAGCATCACAAAAATCGACGCTCAAGTCAGAGGTGGCGAAACCCGACAGGACTATAA
AGATACCAGGCGTTTCCCCCTGGAAGCTCCCTCGTGCGCTCTCCTGTTCCGACCCTGCCGCTTACCGGAT
ACCTGTCCGCCTTTCTCCCTTCGGGAAGCGTGGCGCTTTCTCATAGCTCACGCTGTAGGTATCTCAGTTC
GGTGTAGGTCGTTCGCTCCAAGCTGGGCTGTGTGCACGAACCCCCCGTTCAGCCCGACCGCTGCGCCTTA
TCCGGTAACTATCGTCTTGAGTCCAACCCGGTAAGACACGACTTATCGCCACTGGCAGCAGCCACTGGTA
ACAGGATTAGCAGAGCGAGGTATGTAGGCGGTGCTACAGAGTTCTTGAAGTGGTGGCCTAACTACGGCTA
CACTAGAAGAACAGTATTTGGTATCTGCGCTCTGCTGAAGCCAGTTACCTTCGGAAAAAGAGTTGGTAGC
TCTTGATCCGGCAAACAAACCACCGCTGGTAGCGGTGGTTTTTTTGTTTGCAAGCAGCAGATTACGCGCA
GAAAAAAAGGATCTCAAGAAGATCCTTTGATCTTTTCTACGGGGTCTGACGCTCAGTGGAACGAAAACTC
ACGTTAAGGGATTTTGGTCATGAGATTATCAAAAAGGATCTTCACCTAGATCCTTTTAAATTAAAAATGA
AGTTTTAAATCAATCTAAAGTATATATGAGTAACCTGAGGCTATGGCAGGGCCTGCCGCCCCGACGTTGG
CTGCGAGCCCTGGGCCTTCACCCGAACTTGGGGGGTGGGGTGGGGAAAAGGAAGAAACGCGGGCGTATTG
GCCCCAATGGGGTCTCGGTGGGGTATCGACAGAGTGCCAGCCCTGGGACCGAACCCCGCGTTTATGAACA
AACGACCCAACACCGTGCGTTTTATTCTGTCTTTTTATTGCCGTCATAGCGCGGGTTCCTTCCGGTATTG
TCTCCTTCCGTGTTTCAGTTAGCCTCCCCCTAGGGTGGGCGAAGAACTCCAGCATGAGATCCCCGCGCTG
GAGGATCATCCAGCCGGCGTCCCGGAAAACGATTCCGAAGCCCAACCTTTCATAGAAGGCGGCGGTGGAA
TCGAAATCTCGTGATGGCAGGTTGGGCGTCGCTTGGTCGGTCATTTCGAACCCCAGAGTCCCGCTCAGAA
GAACTCGTCAAGAAGGCGATAGAAGGCGATGCGCTGCGAATCGGGAGCGGCGATACCGTAAAGCACGAGG
AAGCGGTCAGCCCATTCGCCGCCAAGCTCTTCAGCAATATCACGGGTAGCCAACGCTATGTCCTGATAGC
GGTCCGCCACACCCAGCCGGCCACAGTCGAT
Features (pLannotate 1.2.2; 14 found; start..end, strand, type, name):
    653..1010    -  promoter       SV40 promoter: SV40 enhancer and early promoter
   1012..1116    -  promoter       AmpR promoter: bla
   1143..1571    +  rep_origin     f1 ori (sequence partly withheld): f1 bacteriophage origin of replication; arrow indicates direction of (+) strand synthesis
   1605..1726    -  polyA_signal   SV40 poly(A) signal: SV40 polyadenylation signal
   1749..1833    -  CDS            large T antigen (fragment): large T antigen from SV40 (simian virus 40)
   1865..4780    -  CDS            RUBCN: RUBIC_HUMAN - Also known as KIAA0226. Experimental evidence at protein level: Swiss-Prot protein existence level 1. Involved in regulation of pathogen-specific host defense of activated macrophages. Following bacterial infection promotes NADH oxidase activity by association with CYBA thereby affecting TLR2 signaling and probably other TLR-NOX pathways. Stabilizes the CYBA:CYBB NADPH oxidase heterodimer, increases its association with TLR2 and its phagosome trafficking to induce antimicrobial burst of ROS and production of inflammatory cytokines (PubMed:22423966). Following fungal or viral infe
   4787..5494    -  CDS            mCherry: mCherry is a basic (constitutively fluorescent) red fluorescent protein published in 2004, derived from Discosoma sp.. It is reported to be a very rapidly-maturing monomer with low acid sensitivity.
   5539..5742    -  promoter       CMV promoter: human cytomegalovirus (CMV) immediate early promoter
   5743..6046    -  enhancer       CMV enhancer: human cytomegalovirus immediate early enhancer
   6221..6809    -  rep_origin     ori: high-copy-number ColE1/pMB1/pBR322/pUC origin of replication
   7031..7047    +  polyA_signal   bGH poly(A) signal (fragment): bovine growth hormone polyadenylation signal
   7138..7185    -  polyA_signal   HSV TK poly(A) signal: herpes simplex virus thymidine kinase polyadenylation signal (Cole and Stacy, 1985)
   7244..7396    -  CDS            ble (fragment): BLE_KLEPN - Experimental evidence at protein level: Swiss-Prot protein existence level 1. Binding protein with a strong affinity to the bleomycin family of antibiotics. Binds to CL990; an antimitotic-antibiotic compound. From Klebsiella pneumoniae.
   7417..618     -  CDS            NeoR/KanR (across the origin): aminoglycoside phosphotransferase from Tn5; aph(3')-II (or nptII); confers resistance to neomycin, kanamycin, and G418 (Geneticin®)
