[The description below was written by a language model from this plasmid's Addgene catalogue record and pLannotate feature annotations shown in this document.]
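Description:
mCherry-Rubicon-CGHL is a mammalian expression plasmid of about 7.6 kb built on the Clontech pmCherry-C1 backbone. It is maintained in E. coli through a high-copy ColE1/pUC-type origin and also carries an f1 phage origin. A single Tn5 aminoglycoside phosphotransferase gene (NeoR/KanR) serves both hosts. The bacterial bla-type promoter drives it for kanamycin selection, while the SV40 enhancer/early promoter drives it in mammalian cells for G418 selection, with the HSV TK polyadenylation signal terminating the transcript. The short ble, bGH poly(A) and SV40 large T antigen fragments called by the annotation software appear to be backbone remnants or partial matches rather than functional parts.

The expression cassette uses the human CMV immediate-early enhancer and promoter to drive a single open reading frame in which mCherry, a monomeric red fluorescent protein, is fused to the N-terminus of human RUBCN (Rubicon, also known as KIAA0226). It is followed by the SV40 polyadenylation signal. The roughly 2.9 kb Rubicon insert was placed between KpnI and XhoI sites and carries four substitutions (C912G, C915G, H920L and C923G) in the RH domain, which gives the "CGHL" designation. According to the record, these changes disrupt binding of Rubicon to the small GTPase Rab7. The construct therefore gives a fluorescently trackable, Rab7-binding-deficient Rubicon. That makes it suited to transfection and imaging experiments that test how far Rubicon's localisation or function depends on Rab7. The associated study concerns degradation of negative regulators of neuronal autophagy after mitochondrial damage.
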