Addgene plasmid #221658: mCherry-Rubicon-CGHL
Purpose: Rubicon mutated at four residues in the RH domain to disrupt Rab7 binding, tagged at the N-terminus with mCherry
Depositing lab: Erika Holzbaur. Depositing organization: University of Pennsylvania. Publication: Mitochondrial damage triggers the concerted degradation of negative regulators of neuronal autophagy. Basak B, Holzbaur ELF. Nat Commun. 2025 Aug 9;16(1):7367. doi: 10.1038/s41467-025-62379-5. PubMed 40783388.
Backbone
  Vector backbone: pmCherryC1
  Backbone manufacturer: Clontech
  Backbone size w/o insert (bp): 4700
  Total vector size (bp): 7594
  Vector type: Mammalian Expression
  Selectable markers: Neomycin (select with G418)
Growth in bacteria
  Bacterial resistance: Kanamycin, 50 μg/mL
  Growth temperature: 37°C
  Growth strain: DH5alpha
  Copy number: High Copy
Gene/Insert
  Gene/Insert name: RUBCN (alt name: Rubicon)
  Species: H. sapiens (human)
  Insert size (bp): 2919
  Mutation: C912G, C915G, H920L, C923G
  GenBank ID: 9711
  Entrez Gene: RUBCN (a.k.a. KIAA0226, RUBICON, SCAR15)
  Promoter: CMV
  Tag / fusion protein: mCherry (N terminal on insert)
  Cloning method: Restriction Enzyme; 5′ cloning site Kpn1 (unknown if destroyed); 3′ cloning site Xho1 (unknown if destroyed)
  Sequencing primers: 5′ 5'-CTTTATTTGTAACCATTATAAGCTGCC
Terms and licenses: Academic/Nonprofit Terms; Industry Terms: Not Available to Industry
How to cite: mCherry-Rubicon-CGHL was a gift from Erika Holzbaur (Addgene plasmid # 221658 ; http://n2t.net/addgene:221658 ; RRID:Addgene_221658)
